Addgene plasmid #20061: pMSP1D1
Purpose: Bacterial expression of membrane scaffold protein (MSP1D1) for Nanodisc formation
Depositing lab: Stephen Sligar. Depositing organization: University of Illinois at Urbana-Champaign. Publication: Directed self-assembly of monodisperse phospholipid bilayer Nanodiscs with controlled size. Denisov IG, Grinkova YV, Lazarides AA, Sligar SG. J Am Chem Soc. 2004 Mar 24. 126(11):3477-87. 10.1021/ja0393574 PubMed 15025475.
Backbone
  Vector backbone: pET 28a
  Backbone size w/o insert (bp): 5300
  Vector type: Bacterial Expression
Growth in bacteria
  Bacterial resistance: Kanamycin, 50 μg/mL
  Growth temperature: 37°C
  Growth strain: DH5alpha
  Copy number: Low Copy
Gene/Insert
  Gene/Insert name: MSP1D1 (alt names: membrane scaffold protein; APOA1; PDB: 1AV1)
  Species: synthetic gene
  Insert size (bp): 640
  Mutation: deletion mutant (1-11) of MSP1; His-tag on N-terminus followed by spacer sequence and TEV protease site
  Tag / fusion protein: 7-His tag (N terminal on insert)
  Cloning method: Restriction Enzyme; 5′ cloning site Nco I (not destroyed); 3′ cloning site Hind III (not destroyed)
  Sequencing primers: 5′ T7; 3′ T7 term
Terms and licenses: Academic/Nonprofit Terms; Industry Terms: Not Available to Industry
Depositor comments: NOTE: This plasmid is supplied in DH5alpha. For expression, it must be prepped and retransformed into BL-21(DE3); high oxygenation level This plasmid has been found to be somewhat unstable and prone to concatenation. Concatenation often does not impact plasmid function, but may reduce transformation efficiencies. You may need to screen multiple colonies to isolate the monomeric version of this plasmid. If you still have trouble isolating the monomeric version, you might consider linearizing, gel extracting, re-ligating, and transforming the plasmid.
How to cite: pMSP1D1 was a gift from Stephen Sligar (Addgene plasmid # 20061 ; http://n2t.net/addgene:20061 ; RRID:Addgene_20061)
