[The description below was written by a language model from this plasmid's Addgene catalogue record and the feature table of its GenBank file.]
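Description:
pMSP1D1 is a bacterial expression plasmid built on the pET-28a backbone for producing the membrane scaffold protein MSP1D1, the belt protein used to assemble phospholipid bilayer Nanodiscs of defined size. The 5.9 kb circular construct replicates from a ColE1/pBR322-type origin. The rop gene and bom region are also present, consistent with its listing as low copy. Selection is with kanamycin through an aminoglycoside phosphotransferase gene, and an f1 origin is also carried. The depositor notes that the plasmid is somewhat unstable and prone to concatenation, so monomeric clones may need to be screened for, although concatemers often remain functional.

The insert is a synthetic gene of about 640 bp related to apolipoprotein A-I, cloned between the NcoI and HindIII sites. It encodes a variant of MSP1 lacking residues 1–11. At the N-terminus it carries a seven-histidine tag, followed by a spacer and a TEV protease recognition site, so the protein can be purified by metal affinity and the tag then removed. Transcription is driven by a T7 promoter with an adjacent lac operator, translation starts from the T7 gene 10 ribosome binding site, and a T7 terminator closes the unit. The plasmid-borne lacI gene supplies repressor, which keeps expression off until an inducer such as IPTG is added. The feature table also annotates the backbone's 6xHis sequence downstream of the insert; the record describes only an N-terminal tag, so this sequence is presumably not part of the product. Because expression depends on T7 RNA polymerase, the plasmid is maintained in a cloning strain and moved into a DE3 lysogen such as BL21(DE3) for protein production.
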