LOCUS       Exported 5881 bp ds-DNA circular SYN 14-FEB-2022
DEFINITION  Bacterial expression of membrane scaffold protein (MSP1D1) for
            Nanodisc formation.
ACCESSION   .
VERSION     .
KEYWORDS    pMSP1D1
SOURCE      synthetic DNA construct
  ORGANISM  synthetic DNA construct
REFERENCE   1 (bases 1 to 5881)
  AUTHORS   Denisov IG, Grinkova YV, Lazarides AA, Sligar SG
  TITLE     Directed self-assembly of monodisperse phospholipid bilayer
            Nanodiscs with controlled size.
  JOURNAL   J Am Chem Soc. 2004 Mar 24. 126(11):3477-87.
  PUBMED    15025475
REFERENCE   2 (bases 1 to 5881)
  AUTHORS   .
  TITLE     Direct Submission
  JOURNAL   Exported Feb 14, 2022 from SnapGene Server 1.1.58
            http://www.snapgene.com
FEATURES             Location/Qualifiers
     source          1..5881
                     /organism="synthetic DNA construct"
                     /mol_type="other DNA"
     misc_feature    13..152
                     /label=bom
                     /note="basis of mobility region from pBR322"
     primer_bind     complement(78..97)
                     /label=pRS-marker
                     /note="pRS vectors, use to sequence yeast selectable
                     marker"
     primer_bind     238..260
                     /label=pGEX 3'
                     /note="pGEX vectors, reverse primer"
     CDS             complement(254..445)
                     /codon_start=1
                     /gene="rop"
                     /product="Rop protein, which maintains plasmids at low copy
                     number"
                     /label=rop
                     /translation="MTKQEKTALNMARFIRSQTLTLLEKLNELDADEQADICESLHDHA
                     DELYRSCLARFGDDGENL"
     CDS             complement(1254..2336)
                     /codon_start=1
                     /gene="lacI"
                     /product="lac repressor"
                     /label=lacI
                     /note="The lac repressor binds to the lac operator to
                     inhibit transcription in E. coli. This inhibition can be
                     relieved by adding lactose or
                     isopropyl-beta-D-thiogalactopyranoside (IPTG)."
                     /translation="MKPVTLYDVAEYAGVSYQTVSRVVNQASHVSAKTREKVEAAMAEL
                     NYIPNRVAQQLAGKQSLLIGVATSSLALHAPSQIVAAIKSRADQLGASVVVSMVERSGV
                     EACKAAVHNLLAQRVSGLIINYPLDDQDAIAVEAACTNVPALFLDVSDQTPINSIIFSH
                     EDGTRLGVEHLVALGHQQIALLAGPLSSVSARLRLAGWHKYLTRNQIQPIAEREGDWSA
                     MSGFQQTMQMLNEGIVPTAMLVANDQMALGAMRAITESGLRVGADISVVGYDDTEDSSC
                     YIPPLTTIKQDFRLLGQTSVDRLLQLSQGQAVKGNQLLPVSLVKRKTTLAPNTQTASPR
                     ALADSLMQLARQVSRLESGQ"
     primer_bind     2298..2317
                     /label=LacI-R
                     /note="LacI, reverse primer"
     promoter        complement(2337..2414)
                     /gene="lacI"
                     /label=lacI promoter
     primer_bind     2620..2639
                     /label=pBRrevBam
                     /note="pBR322 vectors, tet region, downstream of BamHI,
                     reverse primer"
     primer_bind     2723..2742
                     /label=T7
                     /note="T7 promoter, forward primer"
     promoter        2723..2741
                     /label=T7 promoter
                     /note="promoter for bacteriophage T7 RNA polymerase"
     protein_bind    2742..2766
                     /label=lac operator
                     /bound_moiety="lac repressor encoded by lacI"
                     /note="The lac repressor binds to the lac operator to
                     inhibit transcription in E. coli. This inhibition can be
                     relieved by adding lactose or
                     isopropyl-beta-D-thiogalactopyranoside (IPTG)."
     RBS             2781..2803
                     /note="efficient ribosome binding site from bacteriophage
                     T7 gene 10 (Olins and Rangwala, 1989)"
     CDS             2816..2836
                     /codon_start=1
                     /product="6xHis affinity tag"
                     /label=7xHis
                     /translation="HHHHHHH"
     CDS             2858..2878
                     /codon_start=1
                     /product="tobacco etch virus (TEV) protease recognition and
                     cleavage site"
                     /label=TEV site
                     /translation="ENLYFQG"
     CDS             3468..3485
                     /codon_start=1
                     /product="6xHis affinity tag"
                     /label=6xHis
                     /translation="HHHHHH"
     primer_bind     complement(3538..3556)
                     /label=T7 Term
                     /note="T7 terminator, reverse primer"
     terminator      3552..3599
                     /label=T7 terminator
                     /note="transcription terminator for bacteriophage T7 RNA
                     polymerase"
     rep_origin      3636..4091
                     /direction=RIGHT
                     /label=f1 ori
                     /note="f1 bacteriophage origin of replication; arrow
                     indicates direction of (+) strand synthesis"
     primer_bind     complement(3723..3742)
                     /label=F1ori-R
                     /note="F1 origin, reverse primer"
     primer_bind     3933..3954
                     /label=F1ori-F
                     /note="F1 origin, forward primer"
     CDS             complement(4183..4998)
                     /codon_start=1
                     /gene="aph(3')-Ia"
                     /product="aminoglycoside phosphotransferase"
                     /label=KanR
                     /note="confers resistance to kanamycin in bacteria or G418
                     (Geneticin(R)) in eukaryotes"
                     /translation="MSHIQRETSCSRPRLNSNMDADLYGYKWARDNVGQSGATIYRLYG
                     KPDAPELFLKHGKGSVANDVTDEMVRLNWLTEFMPLPTIKHFIRTPDDAWLLTTAIPGK
                     TAFQVLEEYPDSGENIVDALAVFLRRLHSIPVCNCPFNSDRVFRLAQAQSRMNNGLVDA
                     SDFDDERNGWPVEQVWKEMHKLLPFSPDSVVTHGDFSLDNLIFDEGKLIGCIDVGRVGI
                     ADRYQDLAILWNCLGEFSPSLQKRLFQKYGIDNPDMNKLQFHLMLDEFF"
     primer_bind     4906..4925
                     /label=Kan-R
                     /note="Kanamycin resistance gene, reverse primer"
     primer_bind     4990..5009
                     /label=pENTR-R
                     /note="pENTR vectors, reverse primer"
     rep_origin      5120..5708
                     /direction=RIGHT
                     /label=ori
                     /note="high-copy-number ColE1/pMB1/pBR322/pUC origin of
                     replication"
     primer_bind     5609..5628
                     /label=pBR322ori-F
                     /note="pBR322 origin, forward primer"
     primer_bind     5862..5879
                     /label=L4440
                     /note="L4440 vector, forward primer"
ORIGIN
        1 agcggaagag cgcctgatgc ggtattttct ccttacgcat ctgtgcggta tttcacaccg
       61 caatggtgca ctctcagtac aatctgctct gatgccgcat agttaagcca gtatacactc
      121 cgctatcgct acgtgactgg gtcatggctg cgccccgaca cccgccaaca cccgctgacg
      181 cgccctgacg ggcttgtctg ctcccggcat ccgcttacag acaagctgtg accgtctccg
      241 ggagctgcat gtgtcagagg ttttcaccgt catcaccgaa acgcgcgagg cagctgcggt
      301 aaagctcatc agcgtggtcg tgaagcgatt cacagatgtc tgcctgttca tccgcgtcca
      361 gctcgttgag tttctccaga agcgttaatg tctggcttct gataaagcgg gccatgttaa
      421 gggcggtttt ttcctgtttg gtcactgatg cctccgtgta agggggattt ctgttcatgg
      481 gggtaatgat accgatgaaa cgagagagga tgctcacgat acgggttact gatgatgaac
      541 atgcccggtt actggaacgt tgtgagggta aacaactggc ggtatggatg cggcgggacc
      601 agagaaaaat cactcagggt caatgccagc gcttcgttaa tacagatgta ggtgttccac
      661 agggtagcca gcagcatcct gcgatgcaga tccggaacat aatggtgcag ggcgctgact
      721 tccgcgtttc cagactttac gaaacacgga aaccgaagac cattcatgtt gttgctcagg
      781 tcgcagacgt tttgcagcag cagtcgcttc acgttcgctc gcgtatcggt gattcattct
      841 gctaaccagt aaggcaaccc cgccagccta gccgggtcct caacgacagg agcacgatca
      901 tgcgcacccg tggggccgcc atgccggcga taatggcctg cttctcgccg aaacgtttgg
      961 tggcgggacc agtgacgaag gcttgagcga gggcgtgcaa gattccgaat accgcaagcg
     1021 acaggccgat catcgtcgcg ctccagcgaa agcggtcctc gccgaaaatg acccagagcg
     1081 ctgccggcac ctgtcctacg agttgcatga taaagaagac agtcataagt gcggcgacga
     1141 tagtcatgcc ccgcgcccac cggaaggagc tgactgggtt gaaggctctc aagggcatcg
     1201 gtcgagatcc cggtgcctaa tgagtgagct aacttacatt aattgcgttg cgctcactgc
     1261 ccgctttcca gtcgggaaac ctgtcgtgcc agctgcatta atgaatcggc caacgcgcgg
     1321 ggagaggcgg tttgcgtatt gggcgccagg gtggtttttc ttttcaccag tgagacgggc
     1381 aacagctgat tgcccttcac cgcctggccc tgagagagtt gcagcaagcg gtccacgctg
     1441 gtttgcccca gcaggcgaaa atcctgtttg atggtggtta acggcgggat ataacatgag
     1501 ctgtcttcgg tatcgtcgta tcccactacc gagatatccg caccaacgcg cagcccggac
     1561 tcggtaatgg cgcgcattgc gcccagcgcc atctgatcgt tggcaaccag catcgcagtg
     1621 ggaacgatgc cctcattcag catttgcatg gtttgttgaa aaccggacat ggcactccag
     1681 tcgccttccc gttccgctat cggctgaatt tgattgcgag tgagatattt atgccagcca
     1741 gccagacgca gacgcgccga gacagaactt aatgggcccg ctaacagcgc gatttgctgg
     1801 tgacccaatg cgaccagatg ctccacgccc agtcgcgtac cgtcttcatg ggagaaaata
     1861 atactgttga tgggtgtctg gtcagagaca tcaagaaata acgccggaac attagtgcag
     1921 gcagcttcca cagcaatggc atcctggtca tccagcggat agttaatgat cagcccactg
     1981 acgcgttgcg cgagaagatt gtgcaccgcc gctttacagg cttcgacgcc gcttcgttct
     2041 accatcgaca ccaccacgct ggcacccagt tgatcggcgc gagatttaat cgccgcgaca
     2101 atttgcgacg gcgcgtgcag ggccagactg gaggtggcaa cgccaatcag caacgactgt
     2161 ttgcccgcca gttgttgtgc cacgcggttg ggaatgtaat tcagctccgc catcgccgct
     2221 tccacttttt cccgcgtttt cgcagaaacg tggctggcct ggttcaccac gcgggaaacg
     2281 gtctgataag agacaccggc atactctgcg acatcgtata acgttactgg tttcacattc
     2341 accaccctga attgactctc ttccgggcgc tatcatgcca taccgcgaaa ggttttgcgc
     2401 cattcgatgg tgtccgggat ctcgacgctc tcccttatgc gactcctgca ttaggaagca
     2461 gcccagtagt aggttgaggc cgttgagcac cgccgccgca aggaatggtg catgcaagga
     2521 gatggcgccc aacagtcccc cggccacggg gcctgccacc atacccacgc cgaaacaagc
     2581 gctcatgagc ccgaagtggc gagcccgatc ttccccatcg gtgatgtcgg cgatataggc
     2641 gccagcaacc gcacctgtgg cgccggtgat gccggccacg atgcgtccgg cgtagaggat
     2701 cgagatctcg atcccgcgaa attaatacga ctcactatag gggaattgtg agcggataac
     2761 aattcccctc tagaaataat tttgtttaac tttaagaagg agatatacca tgggtcatca
     2821 tcatcatcat catcacgatt atgatattcc tactactgag aatttgtatt ttcagggttc
     2881 taccttcagt aaacttcgcg aacaactggg ccccgtgacg caggaattct gggacaacct
     2941 ggaaaaagaa accgagggac tgcgtcagga aatgtccaaa gatttagaag aggtgaaggc
     3001 caaggttcag ccatatctcg atgactttca gaaaaaatgg caggaagaga tggaattata
     3061 tcgtcaaaag gtggaaccgc tgcgtgcgga actgcaagag ggggcacgcc aaaaactcca
     3121 tgagctccaa gagaagctca gcccattagg cgaagaaatg cgcgatcgcg cccgtgcaca
     3181 tgttgatgca ctccggactc atttggcgcc gtattcggat gaacttcgcc agcgtttggc
     3241 cgcacgtctc gaggcgctga aagaaaacgg gggtgcccgc ttggctgagt accacgcgaa
     3301 agcgacagaa cacctgagca ccttgagcga aaaagcgaaa ccggcgctgg aagatctacg
     3361 ccagggctta ttgcctgttc ttgagagctt taaagtcagt tttctgtcag ctctggaaga
     3421 atatactaaa aagctgaata cccagtaagc ttgcggccgc actcgagcac caccaccacc
     3481 accactgaga tccggctgct aacaaagccc gaaaggaagc tgagttggct gctgccaccg
     3541 ctgagcaata actagcataa ccccttgggg cctctaaacg ggtcttgagg ggttttttgc
     3601 tgaaaggagg aactatatcc ggattggcga atgggnnnnn nnnnnnnnnn nnnnnnnnnn
     3661 nnnnnnnnnn nnnnnnnnnn nnnnnnnnnn nnnnnnnnnn nnnnnnnnnn nnnnnnnnnn
     3721 nnnnnnnnnn nnnnnnnnnn nnnnnnnnnn nnnnnnnnnc nnnnnnnnnn nnnnnnnnnn
     3781 nnnnnnnnnn nnnnnnnnnn nnnnnnnnnn nnnnnnnnnn nnnnnnnnnn nnnnnnnnnn
     3841 nnnnnnnnnn nannnnnnnn nnnnnnnnnn nnnnnnnnnn nnnnnnnnnn nnnnnnnnnn
     3901 ncctttgacg ttggagtcca cgttctttnn nnnnnnnnnn nnnnnnnnnn nnnnnnnnnn
     3961 nnnnnaccct atctcggtct attcttttga tttataaggg attttgccga tttcggccta
     4021 ttggttaaaa aatgagctga tttaacaaaa atttaacgcg aattttaaca aaatattaac
     4081 gcttacaatt taggtggcac ttttcgggga aatgtgcgcg gaacccctat ttgtttattt
     4141 ttctaaatac attcaaatat gtatccgctc atgaattaat tcttagaaaa actcatcgag
     4201 catcaaatga aactgcaatt tattcatatc aggattatca ataccatatt tttgaaaaag
     4261 ccgtttctgt aatgaaggag aaaactcacc gaggcagttc cataggatgg caagatcctg
     4321 gtatcggtct gcgattccga ctcgtccaac atcaatacaa cctattaatt tcccctcgtc
     4381 aaaaataagg ttatcaagtg agaaatcacc atgagtgacg actgaatccg gtgagaatgg
     4441 caaaagttta tgcatttctt tccagacttg ttcaacaggc cagccattac gctcgtcatc
     4501 aaaatcactc gcatcaacca aaccgttatt cattcgtgat tgcgcctgag cgagacgaaa
     4561 tacgcgatcg ctgttaaaag gacaattaca aacaggaatc gaatgcaacc ggcgcaggaa
     4621 cactgccagc gcatcaacaa tattttcacc tgaatcagga tattcttcta atacctggaa
     4681 tgctgttttc ccggggatcg cagtggtgag taaccatgca tcatcaggag tacggataaa
     4741 atgcttgatg gtcggaagag gcataaattc cgtcagccag tttagtctga ccatctcatc
     4801 tgtaacatca ttggcaacgc tacctttgcc atgtttcaga aacaactctg gcgcatcggg
     4861 cttcccatac aatcgataga ttgtcgcacc tgattgcccg acattatcgc gagcccattt
     4921 atacccatat aaatcagcat ccatgttgga atttaatcgc ggcctagagc aagacgtttc
     4981 ccgttgaata tggctcataa caccccttgt attactgttt atgtaagcag acagttttat
     5041 tgttcatgac caaaatccct taacgtgagt tttcgttcca ctgagcgtca gaccccgtag
     5101 aaaagatcaa aggatcttct tgaaatcctt tttttctgcg cgtaatctgc tgcttgcaaa
     5161 caaaaaaacc accgctacca gcggtggttt gtttgccgga tcaagagcta ccaactcttt
     5221 ttccgaaggt aactggcttc agcagagcgc agataccaaa tactgtcctt ctagtgtagc
     5281 cgtagttagg ccaccacttc aagaactctg tagcaccgcc tacatacctc gctctgctaa
     5341 tcctgttacc agtggctgct gccagtggcg ataagtcgtg tcttaccggg ttggactcaa
     5401 gacgatagtt accggataag gcgcagcggt cgggctgaac ggggggttcg tgcacacagc
     5461 ccagcttgga gcgaacgacc tacaccgaac tgagatacct acagcgtgag ctatgagaaa
     5521 gcgccacgct tcccgaaggg agaaaggcgg acaggtatcc ggtaagcggc agggtcggaa
     5581 caggagagcg cacgagggag cttccagggg gaaacgcctg gtatctttat agtcctgtcg
     5641 ggtttcgcca cctctgactt gagcgtcgat ttttgtgatg ctcgtcaggg gggcggagcc
     5701 tatggaaaaa cgccagcaac gcggcctttt tacggttcct ggccttttgc tggccttttg
     5761 ctcacatgtt ctttcctgcg ttatcccctg attctgtgga taaccgtatt accgcctttg
     5821 agtgagctga taccgctcgc cgcagccgaa cgaccgagcg cagcgagtca gtgagcgagg
     5881 a
//
